>Addgene plasmid #145898 | pAc5.1B-lambdaN-HA-DmAGO1-F629V_A | addgene full sequence | sequence record 333041 | Addgene NGS Result
CGTCTAAGAAACCATTATTATCATGACATTAACCTATAAAAATAGGCGTATCACGAGGCCCTTTCGTCTT
CAAGAATTAATTCTATATTCTAAAAACACAAATGATACTTCTAAAAAAAAATCATGAATGGCATCAACTC
TGAATCAAATCTTTGCAGATGCACCTACTTCTCATTTCCACTGTCACATCATTTTTCCAGATCTCGCTGC
CTGTTATGTGGCCCACAAACCAAGACACGTTTTATGGCCATTAAAGCTGGCTGATCGTCGCCAAACACCA
AATACATAATGAATATGTACACATTCGAGAAAGAAGCGATCAAAGAAGCGTCTTCGGGCGGAGTAGGAGA
ATGCGGAGGAGAAGGAGAACGAGCTGATCTAGTATCTCTCCACAATCCAATGCCAACTGACCAACTGGCC
ATATTCGGAGCAATTTGAAGCCAATTTCCATCGCCTGGCGATCGCTCCATTCTTGGCTATATGTTTTTCA
CCGTTACCCGGGGCCATTTTCAAAGACTCGTCGGCAAGATAAGATTGTGTCACTCGCTGTCTCTCTTCAT
TTGTCGAAGAATGCTGAGGAATTTCGCGATGACGTCGGCGAGTATTTTGAAGAATGAGAATAATTTGTAT
TTATACGAAAATCAGTTAGTGGAATTTTCTACAAAAACATGTTATCTATAGATAATTTTGTTGCAAAATA
TGTTGACTATGACAAAGATTGTATGTATATACCTTTAATGTATTCTCATTTTCTTATGTATTTATAATGG
CAATGATGATACTGATGATATTTTAAGATGATGCCAGACCAAAAGGCTTGAATTTCTGCGTCTTTTGCCG
AACGCAGTGCATGTGCAATTGTTGTTTTTTGGAATATTCAATTTTCGGACTGTCCGCTTTGATTTCAGTT
TCTTGGCTTATTCAAAAAGCAAAGTAAAGCCAAAAAAGCGAGATGGCAATACCAAATGCGGCAAAACGGT
AGTGGAAGGAAAGGGGTGCGGGGCAGCGGAAGGAAGGGTGGGGCGGGGCGTGGCGGGGTCTGTGGCTGGG
CGCGACGTCACCGACGTTGGAGCCACTCCTTTGACCATGTGTGCGTGTGTGTATTATTCGTGTCTCGCCA
CTCGCCGGTTGTTTTTTTCTTTTTATGCTGCGCTCTCTCTAGCGCCATCTCGCTTACGCATGCTCAACGC
ACCGCATGTTGCCGTTTCCTTTTATGCGTCATTTTGGCTCGAAATAGGCAATTATTTAAACAAAGATTAG
TCAACGAAAACGCTAAAATAAATAAGTCTACAATATGGTTACTTATTGCCATGTGTGTGCAGCCAACGAT
AGCAACAAAAGCAACAACACAGGTGGCTTTCCCTCTTTCACTTTTTGTTTGCAAGCCGCGTGCGAGCAAG
ACGGCACGACCGGCAAACGCAATTACGCTGACAAAGAGCAGACGAAGTTTTGGCGAAAAACATCAAGGCG
CCTGATACGAATGCATTTGCAATAACAATTGCGATATTTAATATTGTTTATGAAGCTGTTTGACTTCAAA
ACACACAAAAAAAAAAATAAAACAAATTATTTGAAAGAGAATTAGGAATCGGACGCTTATCGTTAGGGTA
ACAACAAGAAATGCTTACTGAGTCACAGCCTCTGGAAAACTGCCGCAAGCCAGAGAGAGAGAGAAAAAGA
GGGAGAGCAGCTTAGACCGCATGTGCTTGTGTGTGAGGCGTCTCTCTCTTCGTCTCTGTTGCGCAAACGC
ATAGACTGCACTGAAAAAATCGATTACCTATTTTTTATGAATGAATATTTGCACTATTACTATTCAAAAC
TATTAAGATAGCAATCACATTCAATAGCCAAATACTATACCACCTGAGCGATGCAACGAAATGATCAATT
TGAGCAAAAATGCTGCATATTTAGGACGGCATCATTATAGAAATGCTTCTTGCTGTGTACTTTTCTCTCG
TCTGGCAGCTGTTTCGCCGTTATTGTTAAAACCGGCTTAAGTTAGGTGTGTTTTCTACGACTAGTGAATG
CCCTACTAGAAGATGTGTGTTGCACAAAATGTCCCTGGAATAACCAATTTGAAGTGCAGATAGCAGTAAA
CGTAAGCTAATATGAATATTATTTAACTGTAATGTTTTAATATCGCTGGACATTACTAATAAACCCACTA
TAAACACATGTACATATGTATGTTTTGGCATACAATGAGTAGTTGGGGAAAAAATGTGTAAAAGCACCGT
GACCATCACAGCATAAAGATAACCAGCTGAAGTATCGAATATGAGTAACCCCCAAATTGAATCACATGCC
GCAACTGATAGGACCCATGGAAGTACACTCTTCATGGCGATATACAAGACACACACAAGCACGAACACCC
AGTTGCGGAGGAAATTCTCCGTAAATGAAAACCCAATCGGCGAACAATTCATACCCATATATGGTAAAAG
TTTTGAACGCGACTTGAGAGCGGAGAGCATTGCGGCTGATAAGGTTTTAGCGCTAAGCGGGCTTTATAAA
ACGGGCTGCGGGACCAGTTTTCATATCACTACCGTTTGAGTTCTTGTGCTGTGTGGATACTCCTCCCGAC
ACAAAGCCGCTCCATCAGCCAGCAGTCGTCTAATCCAGAGACCCCGGATCGGGGTACCCAACATGGACGC
ACAAACACGACGACGTGAGCGTCGCGCTGAGAAACAAGCTCAATGGAAAGCTGCAAACGGTGGATCTCCT
CCAAGCTTGAATTCTATGTACCCATACGATGTTCCAGATTACGCTATGTCCACGGAGCGTGAGCTGGCTC
CCGGTGGGCCAGCTCAGCTCCATCCGCACACGCTGCCGCTGACTTTTCCGGATCTCCAGATGACCTCCAC
CGTGGGCATCATTGGGAAAGTCTACGAGTCACAGTGGACCCCCTCGCCCACTCGGCCTCAGAGTCCCTCT
CAGGCGCAGACTAGCTTCGACACGCTCACATCACCACCAGCGCCCGGCTCGTCGGTCAATCCCACCGCCG
TCACCAGCCCAAGTGCCCAGAATGTGGCCGCTGGTGGAGCAACTGTGGCCGGTGCAGCAGCAACTGCCGC
CCAGGTGGCCTCCGCCTTGGGTGCCACCACCGGCAGCGTGACGCCAGCAATTGCCACCGCAACGCCAGCC
ACGCAGCCGGATATGCCTGTCTTTACGTGTCCACGACGCCCGAATCTCGGACGAGAGGGTCGCCCGATTG
TGCTGCGCGCCAATCACTTCCAGGTGACAATGCCGCGTGGCTATGTGCATCACTATGACATCAATATACA
GCCGGACAAGTGTCCGCGAAAGGTGAACCGTGAGATTATCGAGACTATGGTGCATGCCTATAGCAAGATC
TTCGGAGTGCTCAAGCCGGTGTTCGATGGTCGCAACAATCTGTATACCCGCGATCCCCTGCCCATTGGCA
ACGAGCGTCTAGAGCTGGAGGTTACTCTACCCGGCGAGGGCAAAGATCGAATCTTTCGCGTAACGATCAA
GTGGCAGGCTCAGGTCTCGCTCTTCAATTTGGAGGAAGCTCTCGAAGGCCGCACGCGGCAGATACCCTAT
GATGCCATTTTGGCGCTCGATGTGGTCATGCGCCATCTGCCCAGCATGACGTACACGCCAGTGGGACGTA
GCTTCTTCAGTTCCCCGGAGGGTTACTACCATCCCCTAGGTGGTGGACGCGAGGTTTGGTTCGGTTTCCA
TCAGAGCGCAAGGCCCTCGCAGTGGAAGATGATGCTCAATATCGATGTCTCGGCCACCGCTTTCTACAAG
GCTCAACCAGTCATTGACTTCATGTGCGAGGTGCTGGACATTCGCGACATCAACGAGCAGCGCAAACCGC
TCACCGATTCGCAGCGCGTCAAGTTCACGAAGGAGATCAAGGGTTTGAAGATCGAGATCACCCACTGCGG
CCAGATGCGTCGCAAGTATCGTGTGTGCAACGTCACTCGCCGCCCCGCTCAGATGCAATCATTCCCACTG
CAGCTGGAGAACGGACAGACCGTAGAGTGCACCGTGGCCAAGTACTTCCTGGACAAGTACCGCATGAAAT
TGCGCTACCCGCACTTGCCCTGCCTGCAGGTTGGCCAAGAGCACAAGCACACTTACCTGCCTCTAGAGGT
GTGCAACATTGTGGCCGGACAGCGGTGCATTAAAAAGCTGACCGATATGCAGACGTCGACCATGATCAAG
GCCACAGCTCGTTCAGCTCCGGATCGTGAGCGTGAGATTAACAACTTGGTAAAGCGCGCCGACTTCAACA
ACGATTCGTATGTGCAAGAGTTTGGCCTGACCATCTCCAATTCGATGATGGAGGTACGAGGACGCGTCTT
GCCTCCTCCCAAGCTTCAGTATGGGGGACGTGTGTCTACCGGCCTCACCGGCCAGCAGCTGTTCCCGCCA
CAGAACAAGGTGAGCTTGGCCTCGCCCAACCAGGGTGTATGGGATATGCGAGGCAAGCAGTTCTTCACTG
GCGTCGAGATCCGCATCTGGGCCATCGCCTGTTTTGCCCCACAGCGCACGGTGCGCGAGGATGCGCTGCG
TAATTTCACCCAGCAGCTGCAGAAGATCTCAAACGATGCAGGCATGCCGATAATTGGACAGCCGTGCTTC
TGTAAGTACGCCACCGGGCCGGATCAAGTGGAACCCATGGTCCGTTACCTGAAGATCACCTTCCCCGGCC
TGCAACTCGTCGTGGTTGTGCTGCCCGGCAAGACTCCAGTATACGCCGAGGTGAAGCGTGTAGGTGACAC
CGTTCTGGGTATGGCCACCCAGTGTGTGCAGGCCAAGAACGTGAACAAGACATCGCCACAGACGCTCTCT
AATCTGTGTCTGAAGATCAACGTCAAGTTGGGCGGCATCAATTCAATTCTGGTCCCCTCCATTCGGCCAA
AGGTCTTCAATGAGCCGGTCATCTTTTTGGGTGCCGATGTGACACACCCACCAGCTGGCGACAACAAGAA
ACCATCGATTGCCGCCGTCGTGGGCTCCATGGATGCCCATCCATCGCGGTATGCCGCCACCGTTCGCGTA
CAGCAGCACCGACAGGAGATCATCCAGGAGCTGAGCAGCATGGTGCGCGAGCTGTTGATCATGTTCTACA
AGTCGACGGGCGGCTACAAGCCCCACCGCATCATACTCTATCGTGACGGAGTCTCCGAGGGACAATTCCC
ACATGTCCTGCAACACGAATTGACCGCCATTCGCGAGGCCTGCATTAAGCTAGAGCCAGAGTATCGGCCG
GGCATCACATTCATTGTGGTGCAGAAGCGCCATCACACTCGACTCTTCTGCGCGGAGAAGAAGGAGCAGA
GCGGCAAATCGGGCAATATTCCCGCAGGCACCACCGTCGATGTGGGCATCACACATCCCACCGAATTTGA
TTTCTATCTATGCAGCCATCAGGGCATCCAGGGCACCAGTCGCCCCTCGCACTACCACGTTCTGTGGGAC
GACAATCACTTTGACTCGGACGAGCTGCAGTGCCTCACGTATCAGCTATGCCGTACGTACGTGCGCTGCA
CCCGATCCGTCAGTATACCGGCGCCAGCCTACTACGCCCATTTAGTGGCCTTCCGTGCCAGATATCATCT
GGTGGAGAAGGAGCACGATTCGGGCGAGGGTTCGCACCAGAGCGGCTGCTCAGAGGATCGTACGCCAGGT
GCCATGGCCAGGGCCATCACTGTGCACGCGGATACCAAGAAGGTCATGTACTTTGCCTAACTCGAGTCTA
GAGGGCCCGCGGTTCGAAGGTAAGCCTATCCCTAACCCTCTCCTCGGTCTCGATTCTACGCGTACCGGTC
ATCATCACCATCACCATTGAGTTTAAACCCGCTGATCAGCCTCGACTGTGCCTTCTAAGGCCTGAGCTCG
CTGATCAGCCTCGATCGAGGATCCAGACATGATAAGATACATTGATGAGTTTGGACAAACCACAACTAGA
ATGCAGTGAAAAAAATGCTTTATTTGTGAAATTTGTGATGCTATTGCTTTATTTGTAACCATTATAAGCT
GCAATAAACAAGTTAACAACAACAATTGCATTCATTTTATGTTTCAGGTTCAGGGGGAGGTGTGGGAGGT
TTTTTAAAGCAAGTAAAACCTCTACAAATGTGGTATGGCTGATTATGATCAGTCGACCGATGCCCTTGAG
AGCCTTCAACCCAGTCAGCTCCTTCCGGTGGGCGCGGGGCATGACTATCGTCGCCGCACTTATGACTGTC
TTCTTTATCATGCAACTCGTAGGACAGGTGCCGGCAGCGCTCTGGGTCATTTTCGGCGAGGACCGCTTTC
GCTGGAGCGCGACGATGATCGGCCTGTCGCTTGCGGTATTCGGAATCTTGCACGCCCTCGCTCAAGCCTT
CGTCACTGGTCCCGCCACCAAACGTTTCGGCGAGAAGCAGGCCATTATCGCCGGCATGGCGGCCGACGCG
CTGGGCTACGTCTTGCTGGCGTTCGCGACGCGAGGCTGGATGGCCTTCCCCATTATGATTCTTCTCGCTT
CCGGCGGCATCGGGATGCCCGCGTTGCAGGCCATGCTGTCCAGGCAGGTAGATGACGACCATCAGGGACA
GCTTCAAGGCCAGCAAAAGGCCAGGAACCGTAAAAAGGCCGCGTTGCTGGCGTTTTTCCATAGGCTCCGC
CCCCCTGACGAGCATCACAAAAATCGACGCTCAAGTCAGAGGTGGCGAAACCCGACAGGACTATAAAGAT
ACCAGGCGTTTCCCCCTGGAAGCTCCCTCGTGCGCTCTCCTGTTCCGACCCTGCCGCTTACCGGATACCT
GTCCGCCTTTCTCCCTTCGGGAAGCGTGGCGCTTTCTCATAGCTCACGCTGTAGGTATCTCAGTTCGGTG
TAGGTCGTTCGCTCCAAGCTGGGCTGTGTGCACGAACCCCCCGTTCAGCCCGACCGCTGCGCCTTATCCG
GTAACTATCGTCTTGAGTCCAACCCGGTAAGACACGACTTATCGCCACTGGCAGCAGCCACTGGTAACAG
GATTAGCAGAGCGAGGTATGTAGGCGGTGCTACAGAGTTCTTGAAGTGGTGGCCTAACTACGGCTACACT
AGAAGGACAGTATTTGGTATCTGCGCTCTGCTGAAGCCAGTTACCTTCGGAAAAAGAGTTGGTAGCTCTT
GATCCGGCAAACAAACCACCGCTGGTAGCGGTGGTTTTTTTGTTTGCAAGCAGCAGATTACGCGCAGAAA
AAAAGGATCTCAAGAAGATCCTTTGATCTTTTCTACGGGGTCTGACGCTCAGTGGAACGAAAACTCACGT
TAAGGGATTTTGGTCATGAGATTATCAAAAAGGATCTTCACCTAGATCCTTTTAAATTAAAAATGAAGTT
TTAAATCAATCTAAAGTATATATGAGTAAACTTGGTCTGACAGTTACCAATGCTTAATCAGTGAGGCACC
TATCTCAGCGATCTGTCTATTTCGTTCATCCATAGTTGCCTGACTCCCCGTCGTGTAGATAACTACGATA
CGGGAGGGCTTACCATCTGGCCCCAGTGCTGCAATGATACCGCGAGACCCACGCTCACCGGCTCCAGATT
TATCAGCAATAAACCAGCCAGCCGGAAGGGCCGAGCGCAGAAGTGGTCCTGCAACTTTATCCGCCTCCAT
CCAGTCTATTAATTGTTGCCGGGAAGCTAGAGTAAGTAGTTCGCCAGTTAATAGTTTGCGCAACGTTGTT
GCCATTGCTGCAGGCATCGTGGTGTCACGCTCGTCGTTTGGTATGGCTTCATTCAGCTCCGGTTCCCAAC
GATCAAGGCGAGTTACATGATCCCCCATGTTGTGCAAAAAAGCGGTTAGCTCCTTCGGTCCTCCGATCGT
TGTCAGAAGTAAGTTGGCCGCAGTGTTATCACTCATGGTTATGGCAGCACTGCATAATTCTCTTACTGTC
ATGCCATCCGTAAGATGCTTTTCTGTGACTGGTGAGTACTCAACCAAGTCATTCTGAGAATAGTGTATGC
GGCGACCGAGTTGCTCTTGCCCGGCGTCAACACGGGATAATACCGCGCCACATAGCAGAACTTTAAAAGT
GCTCATCATTGGAAAACGTTCTTCGGGGCGAAAACTCTCAAGGATCTTACCGCTGTTGAGATCCAGTTCG
ATGTAACCCACTCGTGCACCCAACTGATCTTCAGCATCTTTTACTTTCACCAGCGTTTCTGGGTGAGCAA
AAACAGGAAGGCAAAATGCCGCAAAAAAGGGAATAAGGGCGACACGGAAATGTTGAATACTCATACTCTT
CCTTTTTCAATATTATTGAAGCATTTATCAGGGTTATTGTCTCATGAGCGGATACATATTTGAATGTATT
TAGAAAAATAAACAAATAGGGGTTCCGCGCACATTTCCCCGAAAAGTGCCACCTGA
Features (pLannotate 1.2.2; 11 found; start..end, strand, type, name):
    123..2632    +  promoter       Ac5 promoter: Drosophila melanogaster actin 5C promoter
   2653..2718    +  CDS            N (fragment): REGN_LAMBD - Experimental evidence at protein level: Swiss-Prot protein existence level 1. Plays a role as a transcriptional antitermination factor that allows the virus to initiate its lytic phase. Activates expression of the delayed viral early genes by modifying host RNA polymerase (RNAP) into a form that is resistant to termination signals. This antitermination function requires the host NusA protein which serves to stabilize the interaction between antitermination protein N and host RNA polymerase. From Escherichia phage lambda (Bacteriophage lambda).
   2749..2775    +  CDS            3xHA (fragment): three tandem HA epitope tags
   3124..5727    +  CDS            Ago2: AGO2_RAT - Also known as Eif2c2. Experimental evidence at protein level: Swiss-Prot protein existence level 1. Required for RNA-mediated gene silencing (RNAi) by the RNA- induced silencing complex (RISC). The 'minimal RISC' appears to include AGO2 bound to a short guide RNA such as a microRNA (miRNA) or short interfering RNA (siRNA). These guide RNAs direct RISC to complementary mRNAs that are targets for RISC-mediated gene silencing. The precise mechanism of gene silencing depends on the degree of complementarity between the miRNA or siRNA and its target. Binding of RISC to a perfectly comple
   5759..5800    +  CDS            V5 tag: epitope tag from simian virus 5
   5900..6034    -  polyA_signal   SV40 poly(A) signal: SV40 polyadenylation signal
   6057..6141    -  CDS            large T antigen (fragment): large T antigen from SV40 (simian virus 40)
   6142..6589    +  CDS            TcR (fragment): tetracycline efflux protein; tet; confers resistance to tetracycline
   6635..7223    -  rep_origin     ori: high-copy-number ColE1/pMB1/pBR322/pUC origin of replication
   7394..8254    -  CDS            AmpR: β-lactamase; bla; confers resistance to ampicillin, carbenicillin, and related antibiotics
   8255..8359    -  promoter       AmpR promoter: bla
