[The description below was written by a language model from this plasmid's Addgene catalogue record and pLannotate feature annotations shown in this document.]
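Description:
pAc5.1B-lambdaN-HA-DmAGO1-F629V_A is an 8.4 kb insect-cell expression plasmid carrying a mutant form of Drosophila melanogaster Argonaute 1 (AGO1). The catalogue lists the backbone as unknown, although the name and the annotated parts point to a pAc5.1-type vector. The Drosophila actin 5C (Ac5) promoter provides strong constitutive transcription in fly cell lines, and an SV40 polyadenylation signal lies downstream of the coding region. In bacteria the plasmid replicates from a ColE1/pMB1-type origin and is selected with ampicillin through the bla gene and its own promoter. The feature annotation labels this origin high-copy, whereas the catalogue records the plasmid as low copy. Short fragments of a tetracycline resistance gene and of SV40 large T antigen are also annotated and appear to be non-functional backbone remnants.

The open reading frame begins with a short fragment of the bacteriophage lambda N protein, the peptide that binds boxB RNA hairpins, followed by an HA epitope. The AGO1 coding sequence comes next; the automated annotation labels it as rat Ago2, a homology-based match rather than the true identity. AGO1 carries the F629V substitution, plus V315A and H913R, which the record notes as differences from the NCBI reference sequence. A vector-derived V5 tag is annotated after the insert, but the record does not state whether it is translated in frame.

The lambdaN fusion is the arrangement used in tethering assays, in which the tagged protein is recruited to a boxB-containing reporter mRNA. The associated publication concerns the GW182–Argonaute interaction in miRNA-mediated translational repression and mRNA decay, so the mutant was presumably used to probe AGO1 silencing function, though the record does not say what F629V disrupts.
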