Addgene plasmid #145898: pAc5.1B-lambdaN-HA-DmAGO1-F629V_A
Purpose: Insect Expression of DmAGO1-F629V
Depositing lab: Elisa Izaurralde. Depositing organization: Max Planck Institute for Developmental Biology. Publication: GW182 interaction with Argonaute is essential for miRNA-mediated translational repression and mRNA decay. Eulalio A, Huntzinger E, Izaurralde E. Nat Struct Mol Biol. 2008 Apr . 15(4):346-53. 10.1038/nsmb.1405 PubMed 18345015.
Backbone
  Vector backbone: Unknown
  Vector type: Insect Expression
Growth in bacteria
  Bacterial resistance: Ampicillin, 100 μg/mL
  Growth temperature: 37°C
  Growth strain: DH5alpha
  Copy number: Low Copy
Gene/Insert
  Gene/Insert name: DmAGO1-F629V
  Species: D. melanogaster (fly)
  Mutation: V315A, F629V, H913R - variation with 2 non silent mutations compared to the sequence given by NCBI:NM_166020.1
  Entrez Gene: AGO1 (a.k.a. Dmel_CG6671, AGO-1, Ago, Ago-1, Ago1, Agp1, CG6671, Dm Ago1, DmAgo1, Dmel\CG6671, MRE20, ago-1, ago1, ago1-1, anon-WO0257455.29, argonaute1, dAGO1, dAgo1, dmAgo1, l(2)04845, l(2)4845, l(2)k00208, l(2)k08121)
  Cloning method: Unknown
Terms and licenses: Academic/Nonprofit Terms; Industry Terms: Not Available to Industry
Depositor comments: Plasmids from this collection were made available to the research community and donated after the lab closed. Please note that the sequence provided by the depositing laboratory may be theoretical/predicted or based on Sanger sequencing results. There may be discrepancies between sequencing results obtained by Addgene and the depositor sequence. If an Addgene verified sequence is not available, please contact before placing your order to request that our lab fully sequence the plasmid.
How to cite: pAc5.1B-lambdaN-HA-DmAGO1-F629V_A was a gift from Elisa Izaurralde (Addgene plasmid # 145898 ; http://n2t.net/addgene:145898 ; RRID:Addgene_145898)
